Addgene plasmid #55265: mTagBFP-Nucleus-7
Purpose: Localization: Nuclear Localization, Excitation: 399, Emission: 456
Depositing lab: Michael Davidson. Depositing organization: Florida State University, Tallahassee.
Backbone
  Vector backbone: mTagBFP-NLS
  Backbone size w/o insert (bp): 4750
  Vector type: Mammalian Expression
  Selectable markers: Neomycin (select with G418)
Growth in bacteria
  Bacterial resistance: Kanamycin, 50 μg/mL
  Growth temperature: 37°C
  Growth strain: DH5alpha
  Copy number: High Copy
Gene/Insert
  Gene/Insert name: SV40 T-Antigen Nuclear Localization Signal (NLS) (alt name: FN824658)
  Promoter: CMV
  Tag / fusion protein: mTagBFP-NLS (N terminal on backbone)
  Cloning method: Unknown
  Sequencing primers: 5′ CMV-F; 3′ SV40pA-R
Terms and licenses: Academic/Nonprofit Terms; Industry Terms
Depositor comments: . Excitation = 399; Emission = 456
How to cite: mTagBFP-Nucleus-7 was a gift from Michael Davidson (Addgene plasmid # 55265 ; http://n2t.net/addgene:55265 ; RRID:Addgene_55265)
