[The description below was written by a language model from this plasmid's Addgene catalogue record and pLannotate feature annotations shown in this document.]
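Description:
mTagBFP-Nucleus-7 is a mammalian expression plasmid that produces a nuclear-targeted blue fluorescent protein, serving as a live-cell marker for the nucleus. It is built on an mTagBFP-NLS backbone of about 4.7 kb. The human cytomegalovirus immediate early enhancer and promoter drive a TagBFP-family coding sequence (a monomeric blue fluorescent protein derived from Entacmaea quadricolor). After a short remnant of the multiple cloning site come three tandem copies of the SV40 large T antigen nuclear localization signal. The fluorescent protein therefore sits at the N terminus of the fusion, with the triple NLS at its C-terminal end directing import into the nucleus. An SV40 polyadenylation signal terminates the transcript. The short large T antigen fragment annotated just upstream of it most likely reflects the SV40-derived sequence flanking that poly(A) region rather than any intended coding payload. The record lists excitation at 399 nm and emission at 456 nm.

Propagation in E. coli relies on a high-copy ColE1/pUC-type origin and kanamycin selection. A single NeoR/KanR gene (Tn5 aminoglycoside phosphotransferase) lies downstream of both a bacterial bla-type promoter and the SV40 enhancer/early promoter, and is followed by an HSV TK poly(A) signal. The same marker thus confers kanamycin resistance in bacteria and G418 resistance in transfected mammalian cells, allowing stable lines to be selected. An f1 origin is also present, which permits single-stranded DNA production. The small ble and bGH poly(A) fragments in the annotation appear to be partial backbone matches, not functional elements. The plasmid is typically used for transient or stable transfection to label nuclei in fluorescence microscopy, often alongside green or red markers of other compartments.
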