Features (pLannotate 1.2.2; 18 found; start..end, strand, type, name):
      1..304     +  enhancer       CMV enhancer: human cytomegalovirus immediate early enhancer
    305..508     +  promoter       CMV promoter: human cytomegalovirus (CMV) immediate early promoter
    547..1245    +  CDS            TagBFP: TagBFP is a basic (constitutively fluorescent) blue fluorescent protein published in 2008, derived from Entacmaea quadricolor. It is reported to be a very rapidly-maturing monomer with very low acid sensitivity.
   1246..1266    +  misc_feature   MCS (fragment): multiple cloning site
   1270..1290    +  CDS            SV40 NLS: nuclear localization signal of SV40 (simian virus 40) large T antigen
   1294..1314    +  CDS            SV40 NLS: nuclear localization signal of SV40 (simian virus 40) large T antigen
   1318..1338    +  CDS            SV40 NLS: nuclear localization signal of SV40 (simian virus 40) large T antigen
   1361..1445    +  CDS            large T antigen (fragment): large T antigen from SV40 (simian virus 40)
   1468..1589    +  polyA_signal   SV40 poly(A) signal: SV40 polyadenylation signal
   1623..2051    -  rep_origin     f1 ori (sequence partly withheld): f1 bacteriophage origin of replication; arrow indicates direction of (+) strand synthesis
   2078..2182    +  promoter       AmpR promoter: bla
   2184..2541    +  promoter       SV40 promoter: SV40 enhancer and early promoter
   2576..3370    +  CDS            NeoR/KanR: aminoglycoside phosphotransferase from Tn5; aph(3')-II (or nptII); confers resistance to neomycin, kanamycin, and G418 (Geneticin®)
   3391..3543    +  CDS            ble (fragment): BLE_KLEPN - Experimental evidence at protein level: Swiss-Prot protein existence level 1. Binding protein with a strong affinity to the bleomycin family of antibiotics. Binds to CL990; an antimitotic-antibiotic compound. From Klebsiella pneumoniae.
   3602..3649    +  polyA_signal   HSV TK poly(A) signal: herpes simplex virus thymidine kinase polyadenylation signal (Cole and Stacy, 1985)
   3740..3756    -  polyA_signal   bGH poly(A) signal (fragment): bovine growth hormone polyadenylation signal
   3978..4566    +  rep_origin     ori: high-copy-number ColE1/pMB1/pBR322/pUC origin of replication
   4681..4740    +  enhancer       CMV enhancer (fragment): human cytomegalovirus immediate early enhancer
>Addgene plasmid #55265 | mTagBFP-Nucleus-7 | addgene full sequence | sequence record 475376 | Addgene NGS Result
CGTTACATAACTTACGGTAAATGGCCCGCCTGGCTGACCGCCCAACGACCCCCGCCCATTGACGTCAATA
ATGACGTATGTTCCCATAGTAACGCCAATAGGGACTTTCCATTGACGTCAATGGGTGGAGTATTTACGGT
AAACTGCCCACTTGGCAGTACATCAAGTGTATCATATGCCAAGTACGCCCCCTATTGACGTCAATGACGG
TAAATGGCCCGCCTGGCATTATGCCCAGTACATGACCTTATGGGACTTTCCTACTTGGCAGTACATCTAC
GTATTAGTCATCGCTATTACCATGGTGATGCGGTTTTGGCAGTACATCAATGGGCGTGGATAGCGGTTTG
ACTCACGGGGATTTCCAAGTCTCCACCCCATTGACGTCAATGGGAGTTTGTTTTGGCACCAAAATCAACG
GGACTTTCCAAAATGTCGTAACAACTCCGCCCCATTGACGCAAATGGGCGGTAGGCGTGTACGGTGGGAG
GTCTATATAAGCAGAGCTGGTTTAGTGAACCGTCAGATCCGCTAGCGGTCGCCACCATGAGCGAGCTGAT
TAAGGAGAACATGCACATGAAGCTGTACATGGAGGGCACCGTGGACAACCATCACTTCAAGTGCACATCC
GAGGGCGAAGGCAAGCCCTACGAGGGCACCCAGACCATGAGAATCAAGGTGGTCGAGGGCGGCCCTCTCC
CCTTCGCCTTCGACATCCTGGCTACTAGCTTCCTCTACGGCAGCAAGACCTTCATCAACCACACCCAGGG
CATCCCCGACTTCTTCAAGCAGTCCTTCCCTGAGGGCTTCACATGGGAGAGAGTCACCACATACGAAGAC
GGGGGCGTGCTGACCGCTACCCAGGACACCAGCCTCCAGGACGGCTGCCTCATCTACAACGTCAAGATCA
GAGGGGTGAACTTCACATCCAACGGCCCTGTGATGCAGAAGAAAACACTCGGCTGGGAGGCCTTCACCGA
GACGCTGTACCCCGCTGACGGCGGCCTGGAAGGCAGAAACGACATGGCCCTGAAGCTCGTGGGCGGGAGC
CATCTGATCGCAAACATCAAGACCACATATAGATCCAAGAAACCCGCTAAGAACCTCAAGATGCCTGGCG
TCTACTATGTGGACTACAGACTGGAAAGAATCAAGGAGGCCAACAACGAGACCTACGTCGAGCAGCACGA
GGTGGCAGTGGCCAGATACTGCGACCTCCCTAGCAAACTGGGGCACAAGCTTAATTCCGGACTCAGATCT
CGAGCTGATCCAAAAAAGAAGAGAAAGGTAGATCCAAAAAAGAAGAGAAAGGTAGATCCAAAAAAGAAGA
GAAAGGTAGGATCCACCGGATCTAGATAACTGATCATAATCAGCCATACCACATTTGTAGAGGTTTTACT
TGCTTTAAAAAACCTCCCACACCTCCCCCTGAACCTGAAACATAAAATGAATGCAATTGTTGTTGTTAAC
TTGTTTATTGCAGCTTATAATGGTTACAAATAAAGCAATAGCATCACAAATTTCACAAATAAAGCATTTT
TTTCACTGCATTCTAGTTGTGGTTTGTCCAAACTCATCAATGTATCTTAAGGCGTAAATTGTAAGCGTTA
ATATTTTGTTAAAATTCGCGTTAAATTTTTGTTAAATCAGCTCATTTTTTAACCAATAGGCCGAAATCGG
CAAAATCCCTTATAAATCAAAAGAATAGACCGAGATAGGGT
[37 nt withheld, positions 1722-1758]
AAAGAACGTGGACTCCAACGTCAAAGG
[49 nt withheld, positions 1786-1834]
T
[91 nt withheld, positions 1836-1926]
G
[124 nt withheld, positions 1928-2051]
CAGGTGGCACTTTTCGGGGAAATGTGCGCGGAACCCCTATTTGTTTATTTTTCTAAATACATTCAAATAT
GTATCCGCTCATGAGACAATAACCCTGATAAATGCTTCAATAATATTGAAAAAGGAAGAGTCCTGAGGCG
GAAAGAACCAGCTGTGGAATGTGTGTCAGTTAGGGTGTGGAAAGTCCCCAGGCTCCCCAGCAGGCAGAAG
TATGCAAAGCATGCATCTCAATTAGTCAGCAACCAGGTGTGGAAAGTCCCCAGGCTCCCCAGCAGGCAGA
AGTATGCAAAGCATGCATCTCAATTAGTCAGCAACCATAGTCCCGCCCCTAACTCCGCCCATCCCGCCCC
TAACTCCGCCCAGTTCCGCCCATTCTCCGCCCCATGGCTGACTAATTTTTTTTATTTATGCAGAGGCCGA
GGCCGCCTCGGCCTCTGAGCTATTCCAGAAGTAGTGAGGAGGCTTTTTTGGAGGCCTAGGCTTTTGCAAA
GATCGATCAAGAGACAGGATGAGGATCGTTTCGCATGATTGAACAAGATGGATTGCACGCAGGTTCTCCG
GCCGCTTGGGTGGAGAGGCTATTCGGCTATGACTGGGCACAACAGACAATCGGCTGCTCTGATGCCGCCG
TGTTCCGGCTGTCAGCGCAGGGGCGCCCGGTTCTTTTTGTCAAGACCGACCTGTCCGGTGCCCTGAATGA
ACTGCAAGACGAGGCAGCGCGGCTATCGTGGCTGGCCACGACGGGCGTTCCTTGCGCAGCTGTGCTCGAC
GTTGTCACTGAAGCGGGAAGGGACTGGCTGCTATTGGGCGAAGTGCCGGGGCAGGATCTCCTGTCATCTC
ACCTTGCTCCTGCCGAGAAAGTATCCATCATGGCTGATGCAATGCGGCGGCTGCATACGCTTGATCCGGC
TACCTGCCCATTCGACCACCAAGCGAAACATCGCATCGAGCGAGCACGTACTCGGATGGAAGCCGGTCTT
GTCGATCAGGATGATCTGGACGAAGAGCATCAGGGGCTCGCGCCAGCCGAACTGTTCGCCAGGCTCAAGG
CGAGCATGCCCGACGGCGAGGATCTCGTCGTGACCCATGGCGATGCCTGCTTGCCGAATATCATGGTGGA
AAATGGCCGCTTTTCTGGATTCATCGACTGTGGCCGGCTGGGTGTGGCGGACCGCTATCAGGACATAGCG
TTGGCTACCCGTGATATTGCTGAAGAGCTTGGCGGCGAATGGGCTGACCGCTTCCTCGTGCTTTACGGTA
TCGCCGCTCCCGATTCGCAGCGCATCGCCTTCTATCGCCTTCTTGACGAGTTCTTCTGAGCGGGACTCTG
GGGTTCGAAATGACCGACCAAGCGACGCCCAACCTGCCATCACGAGATTTCGATTCCACCGCCGCCTTCT
ATGAAAGGTTGGGCTTCGGAATCGTTTTCCGGGACGCCGGCTGGATGATCCTCCAGCGCGGGGATCTCAT
GCTGGAGTTCTTCGCCCACCCTAGGGGGAGGCTAACTGAAACACGGAAGGAGACAATACCGGAAGGAACC
CGCGCTATGACGGCAATAAAAAGACAGAATAAAACGCACGGTGTTGGGTCGTTTGTTCATAAACGCGGGG
TTCGGTCCCAGGGCTGGCACTCTGTCGATACCCCACCGAGACCCCATTGGGGCCAATACGCCCGCGTTTC
TTCCTTTTCCCCACCCCACCCCCCAAGTTCGGGTGAAGGCCCAGGGCTCGCAGCCAACGTCGGGGCGGCA
GGCCCTGCCATAGCCTCAGGTTACTCATATATACTTTAGATTGATTTAAAACTTCATTTTTAATTTAAAA
GGATCTAGGTGAAGATCCTTTTTGATAATCTCATGACCAAAATCCCTTAACGTGAGTTTTCGTTCCACTG
AGCGTCAGACCCCGTAGAAAAGATCAAAGGATCTTCTTGAGATCCTTTTTTTCTGCGCGTAATCTGCTGC
TTGCAAACAAAAAAACCACCGCTACCAGCGGTGGTTTGTTTGCCGGATCAAGAGCTACCAACTCTTTTTC
CGAAGGTAACTGGCTTCAGCAGAGCGCAGATACCAAATACTGTTCTTCTAGTGTAGCCGTAGTTAGGCCA
CCACTTCAAGAACTCTGTAGCACCGCCTACATACCTCGCTCTGCTAATCCTGTTACCAGTGGCTGCTGCC
AGTGGCGATAAGTCGTGTCTTACCGGGTTGGACTCAAGACGATAGTTACCGGATAAGGCGCAGCGGTCGG
GCTGAACGGGGGGTTCGTGCACACAGCCCAGCTTGGAGCGAACGACCTACACCGAACTGAGATACCTACA
GCGTGAGCTATGAGAAAGCGCCACGCTTCCCGAAGGGAGAAAGGCGGACAGGTATCCGGTAAGCGGCAGG
GTCGGAACAGGAGAGCGCACGAGGGAGCTTCCAGGGGGAAACGCCTGGTATCTTTATAGTCCTGTCGGGT
TTCGCCACCTCTGACTTGAGCGTCGATTTTTGTGATGCTCGTCAGGGGGGCGGAGCCTATGGAAAAACGC
CAGCAACGCGGCCTTTTTACGGTTCCTGGCCTTTTGCTGGCCTTTTGCTCACATGTTCTTTCCTGCGTTA
TCCCCTGATTCTGTGGATAACCGTATTACCGCCATGCATTAGTTATTAATAGTAATCAATTACGGGGTCA
TTAGTTCATAGCCCATATATGGAGTTCCG
