>Addgene plasmid #55265 | mTagBFP-Nucleus-7 | addgene partial sequence | sequence record 107720 | SV40pA-R 5'-GAAATTTGTGATGCTATTGC-3'
TTAACAACAACAATTGCATTCATTTTATGTTTCAGGTTCAGGGGGAGGTGTGGGAGGTTTTTTAAAGCAA
GTAAAACCTCTACAAATGTGGTATGGCTGATTATGATCAGTTATCTAGATCCGGTGGATCCTACCTTTCT
CTTCTTTTTTGGATCTACCTTTCTCTTCTTTTTTGGATCTACCTTTCTCTTCTTTTTTGGATCAGCTCGA
GATCTGAGTCCGGAATTAAGCTTGTGCCCCAGTTTGCTAGGGAGGTCGCAGTATCTGGCCACTGCCACCT
CGTGCTGCTCGACGTAGGTCTCGTTGTTGGCCTCCTTGATTCTTTCCAGTCTGTAGTCCACATAGTAGAC
GCCAGGCATCTTGAGGTTCTTAGCGGGTTTCTTGGATCTATATGTGGTCTTGATGTTTGCGATCAGATGG
CTCCCGCCCACGAGCTTCAGGGCCATGTCGTTTCTGCCTTCCAGGCCGCCGTCAGCGGGGTACAGCGTCT
CGGTGAAGGCCTCCCAGCCGAGTGTTTTCTTCTGCATCACAGGGCCGTTGGATGTGAAGTTCACCCCTCT
GATCTTGACGTTGTAGATGAGGCAGCCGTCCTGGAGGCTGGTGTCCTGGGTAGCGGTCAGCACGCCCCCG
TCTTCGTATGTGGTGACTCTCTCCCATGTGAAGCCCTCAGGGAAGGACTGCTTGAAGAAGTCGGGGATGC
CCTGGGTGTGGTTGATGAAGGTCTTGCTGCCGTAGAGGAAGCTAGTAGCCAGGATGTCGAAGGCGAAGGG
GAGAGGGCCGCCCTCGACCACCTTGATTCTCATGGTCTGGGTGCCCTCGTAGGGCTTGCCTTCGCCCTCG
GATGTGCACTTGAAGTGATGGTTGTCCACGGTGCCCTCCATGTACAGCTTCATGTGCATGTTCTCC
