>Addgene plasmid #55265 | mTagBFP-Nucleus-7 | analyzer sequence | sequence record 85670
AAAAATGTCGTAACAACTCCGCCCCCATTGACGCAAATGGGCGGTAGGCGTGTACGGTGGGAGGTCTATA
TAAGCAGAGCTGGTTTAGTGAACCGTCAGATCCGCTAGCGGTCGCCACCATGAGCGAGCTGATTAAGGAG
AACATGCACATGAAGCTGTACATGGAGGGCACCGTGGACAACCATCACTTCAAGTGCACATCCGAGGGCG
AAGGCAAGCCCTACGAGGGCACCCAGACCATGAGAATCAAGGTGGTCGAGGGCGGCCCTCTCCCCTTCGC
CTTCGACATCCTGGCTACTAGCTTCCTCTACGGCAGCAAGACCTTCATCAACCACACCCAGGGCATCCCC
GACTTCTTCAAGCAGTCCTTCCCTGAGGGCTTCACATGGGAGAGAGTCACCACATACGAAGACGGGGGCG
TGCTGACCGCTACCCAGGACACCAGCCTCCAGGACGGCTGCCTCATCTACAACGTCAAGATCAGAGGGGT
GAACTTCACATCCAACGGCCCTGTGATGCAGAAGAAAACACTCGGCTGGGAGGCCTTCACCGAGACGCTG
TACCCCGCTGACGGCGGCCTGGAAGGCAGAAACGACATGGCCCTGAAGCTCGTGGGCGGGAGCCATCTGA
TCGCAAACATCAAGACCACATATAGATCCAAGAAACCCGCTAAGAACCTCAAGATGCCTGGCGTCTACTA
TGTGGACTACAGACTGGAAAGAATCAAGGAGGCCAACAACGAGACCTACGTCGAGCAGCACGAGGTGGCA
GTGGCCAGATACTGCGACCTCCCTAGCAAACTGGGGCACAAGCTTAATTCCGGACTCAGATCTCGAGCTG
ATCCAAAAAAGAAGAGAAAGGTAGATCCAAAAAAGAAGAGAAAGGTAGATCCAAAAAAGAAGAGAAAGGT
AGGATCCACCGGATCTAGATAACTGATCATAATCAGCCATACCACATTTGTAGAGGTTTTACTTGCTTTA
AAAAACCTCCCACACCTCCCCCTGAACCTGAAACATAAAATGAATGCAATTGTTGTTGTTAACTTGTTTA
TTGCAGCTTATAATG
